>Addgene plasmid #103473 | LSB-hsa-miR-361-5p | depositor full sequence | sequence record 195995 | Full Sequence
AATTGAGGGGATAACGCAGGAAAGAACATGTGAGCAAAAGGCCAGCAAAAGGCCAGGAACCGTAAAAAGG
CCGCGTTGCTGGCGTTTTTCCATAGGCTCCGCCCCCCTGACGAGCATCACAAAAATCGACGCTCAAGTCA
GAGGTGGCGAAACCCGACAGGACTATAAAGATACCAGGCGTTTCCCCCTGGAAGCTCCCTCGTGCGCTCT
CCTGTTCCGACCCTGCCGCTTACCGGATACCTGTCCGCCTTTCTCCCTTCGGGAAGCGTGGCGCTTTCTC
ATAGCTCACGCTGTAGGTATCTCAGTTCGGTGTAGGTCGTTCGCTCCAAGCTGGGCTGTGTGCACGAACC
CCCCGTTCAGCCCGACCGCTGCGCCTTATCCGGTAACTATCGTCTTGAGTCCAACCCGGTAAGACACGAC
TTATCGCCACTGGCAGCAGCCACTGGTAACAGGATTAGCAGAGCGAGGTATGTAGGCGGTGCTACAGAGT
TCTTGAAGTGGTGGCCTAACTACGGCTACACTAGAAGAACAGTATTTGGTATCTGCGCTCTGCTGAAGCC
AGTTACCTTCGGAAAAAGAGTTGGTAGCTCTTGATCCGGCAAACAAACCACCGCTGGTAGCGGTGGTTTT
TTTGTTTGCAAGCAGCAGATTACGCGCAGAAAAAAAGGATCTCAAGAAGATCCTTTGATCTTTTCTACGG
GGTCTGACGCTCAGTGGAACGAAAACTCACGTTAAGGGATTTTGGTCATGAGATTATCAAAAAGGATCTT
CACCTAGATCCTTTTAAATTAAAAATGAAGTTTTAAATCAATCTAAAGTATATATGAGTAAACTTGGTCT
GACAGTTACCAATGCTTAATCAGTGAGGCACCTATCTCAGCGATCTGTCTATTTCGTTCATCCATAGTTG
CCTGACTCCCCGTCGTGTAGATAACTACGATACGGGAGGGCTTACCATCTGGCCCCAGTGCTGCAATGAT
ACCGCGAGAACCACGCTCACCGGCTCCAGATTTATCAGCAATAAACCAGCCAGCCGGAAGGGCCGAGCGC
AGAAGTGGTCCTGCAACTTTATCCGCCTCCATCCAGTCTATTAATTGTTGCCGGGAAGCTAGAGTAAGTA
GTTCGCCAGTTAATAGTTTGCGCAACGTTGTTGCCATTGCTACAGGCATCGTGGTGTCACGCTCGTCGTT
TGGTATGGCTTCATTCAGCTCCGGTTCCCAACGATCAAGGCGAGTTACATGATCCCCCATGTTGTGCAAA
AAAGCGGTTAGCTCCTTCGGTCCTCCGATCGTTGTCAGAAGTAAGTTGGCCGCAGTGTTATCACTCATGG
TTATGGCAGCACTGCATAATTCTCTTACTGTCATGCCATCCGTAAGATGCTTTTCTGTGACTGGTGAGTA
CTCAACCAAGTCATTCTGAGAATAGTGTATGCGGCGACCGAGTTGCTCTTGCCCGGCGTCAATACGGGAT
AATACCGCGCCACATAGCAGAACTTTAAAAGTGCTCATCATTGGAAAACGTTCTTCGGGGCGAAAACTCT
CAAGGATCTTACCGCTGTTGAGATCCAGTTCGATGTAACCCACTCGTGCACCCAACTGATCTTCAGCATC
TTTTACTTTCACCAGCGTTTCTGGGTGAGCAAAAACAGGAAGGCAAAATGCCGCAAAAAAGGGAATAAGG
GCGACACGGAAATGTTGAATACTCATACTCTTCCTTTTTCAATATTATTGAAGCATTTATCAGGGTTATT
GTCTCATGAGCGGATACATATTTGAATGTAGCTCCGAATTTCTCGAGGGCTTGTCGACGACGGCGGTCTC
CGTCGTCAGGATCATGAATTCGACCCGCCTGCCACCATGACCGAGTACAAGCCCACGGTGCGCCTCGCCA
CCCGCGACGACGTCCCCCGGGCCGTACGCACCCTCGCCGCCGCGTTCGCCGACTACCCCGCCACGCGCCA
CACCGTCGACCCGGACCGCCACATCGAGCGGGTCACCGAGCTGCAAGAACTCTTCCTCACGCGCGTCGGG
CTCGACATCGGCAAGGTGTGGGTCGCGGACGACGGCGCCGCGGTGGCGGTCTGGACCACGCCGGAGAGCG
TCGAAGCGGGGGCGGTGTTCGCCGAGATCGGCCCGCGCATGGCCGAGTTGAGCGGTTCCCGGCTGGCCGC
GCAGCAACAGATGGAAGGCCTCCTGGCGCCGCACCGGCCCAAGGAGCCCGCGTGGTTCCTGGCCACCGTC
GGCGTCTCGCCCGACCACCAGGGCAAGGGTCTGGGCAGCGCCGTCGTGCTCCCCGGAGTGGAGGCGGCCG
AGCGCGCCGGGGTGCCCGCCTTCCTGGAGACATCCGCGCCCCGCAACCTCCCCTTCTACGAGCGGCTCGG
CTTCACCGTCACCGCCGACGTCGAGGTGCCCGAAGGACCGCGCACCTGGTGCATGACCCGCAAGCCCGGT
GCCTGATACGCGTGAATTCACTCCTCAGGTGCAGGCTGCCTATCAGAAGGTGGTGGCTGGTGTGGCCAAT
GCCCTGGCTCACAAATACCACTGAGATCTTTTTCCCTCTGCCAAAAATTATGGGGACATCATGAAGCCCC
TTGAGCATCTGACTTCTGGCTAATAAAGGAAATTTATTTTCATTGCAATAGTGTGTTGGAATTTTTTGTG
TCTCTCACTCGGAAGGACATATGGGAGGGCAAATCATTTAAAACATCAGAATGAGTATTTGGTTTAGAGT
TTGGCAACATATGCCCATATGCTGGCTGCCATGAACAAAGGTTGGCTATAAAGAGGTCATCAGTATATGA
AACAGCCCCCTGCTGTCCATTCCTTATTCCATAGAAAAGCCTTGACTTGAGGTTAGATTTTTTTTATATT
TTGTTTTGTGTTATTTTTTTCTTTAACATCCCTAAAATTTTCCTTACATGTTTTACTAGCCAGATTTTTC
CTCCTCTCCTGACTACTCCCAGTCATAGCTGTCCCTCTTCTCTTATGGAGATCCCTCGACCTGCAGCCCA
AGCTTGAATTCTCTAGAATTACCCTGTTATCCCTATGCTTGGTTTACCGAGCTCTTATTGGTTTTCAAAC
TTCATTGACTGTGCCCAACGCGCCTGGGAGCTCACGGGGACAGCCCCCCCCCAAAGCCCCCAGGGATGTA
ATTACGTCCCTCCCCCGCTAGGGGGCAGCAGCGAGCCGCCCGGGGCTCCGCTCCGGTCCGGCGCTCCCCC
CGCATCCCCGAGCCGGCAGCGTGCGGGGACAGCCCGGGCACGGGGAAGGTGGCACGGGATCGCTTTCCTC
TGAACGCTTCTCGCTGCTCTTTGAGCCTGCAGACACCTGGGGGGATACGGGGAAAAAGCTAGGCTGAAAG
ACCGGTTCTTAGAATGACACGCGCCTGGGAGCTCACGGGGACAGCCCCCCCCCAAAGCCCCCAGGGATGT
AATTACGTCCCTCCCCCGCTAGGGGGCAGCAGCGAGCCGCCCGGGGCTCCGCTCCGGTCCGGCGCTCCCC
CCGCATCCCCGAGCCGGCAGCGTGCGGGGACAGCCCGGGCACGGGGAAGGTGGCACGGGATCGCTTTCCT
CTGAACGCTTCTCGCTGCTCTTTGAGCCTGCAGACACCTGGGGGGATACGGGGAAAAAGCTAACTTCTGA
GACGACAACTTTGTATAGAAAAGTTGGCTCCGAATTCGCCCTTGACAGCAGAGATCCAGTTTGGTTAATT
AATTGGCTCCGGTGCCCGTCAGTGGGCAGAGCGCACATCGCCCACAGTCCCCGAGAAGTTGTGGGGAGGG
GTCGGCAATTGAACCGGTGCCTAGAGAAGGTGGCGCGGGGTAAACTGGGAAAGTGATGTCGTGTACTGGC
TCCGCCTTTTTCCCGAGGGTGGGGGAGAACCGTATATAAGTGCAGTAGTCGCCGTGAACGTTCTTTTTCG
CAACGGGTTTGCCGCCAGAACACAGGTAAGTGCCGTGTGTGGTTCCCGCGGGCCTGGCCTCTTTACGGGT
TATGGCCCTTGCGTGCCTTGAATTACTTCCACCTGGCTGCAGTACGTGATTCTTGATCCCGAGCTTCGGG
TTGGAAGTGGGTGGGAGAGTTCGAGGCCTTGCGCTTAAGGAGCCCCTTCGCCTCGTGCTTGAGTTGAGGC
CTGGCCTGGGCGCTGGGGCCGCCGCGTGCGAATCTGGTGGCACCTTCGCGCCTGTCTCGCTGCTTTCGAT
AAGTCTCTAGCCATTTAAAATTTTTGATGACCTGCTGCGACGCTTTTTTTCTGGCAAGATAGTCTTGTAA
ATGCGGGCCAAGATCTGCACACTGGTATTTCGGTTTTTGGGGCCGCGGGCGGCGACGGGGCCCGTGCGTC
CCAGCGCACATGTTCGGCGAGGCGGGGCCTGCGAGCGCGGCCACCGAGAATCGGACGGGGGTAGTCTCAA
GCTGGCCGGCCTGCTCTGGTGCCTGGCCTCGCGCCGCCGTGTATCGCCCCGCCCTGGGCGGCAAGGCTGG
CCCGGTCGGCACCAGTTGCGTGAGCGGAAAGATGGCCGCTTCCCGGCCCTGCTGCAGGGAGCTCAAAATG
GAGGACGCGGCGCTCGGGAGAGCGGGCGGGTGAGTCACCCACACAAAGGAAAAGGGCCTTTCCGTCCTCA
GCCGTCGCTTCATGTGACTCCACGGAGTACCGGGCGCCGTCCAGGCACCTCGATTAGTTCTCGAGCTTTT
GGAGTACGTCGTCTTTAGGTTGGGGGGAGGGGTTTTATGCGATGGAGTTTCCCCACACTGAGTGGGTGGA
GACTGAAGTTAGGCCAGCTTGGCACTTGATGTAATTCTCCTTGGAATTTGCCCTTTTTGAGTTTGGATCT
TGGTTCATTCTCAAGCCTCAGACAGTGGTTCAAAGTTTTTTTCTTCCATTTCAGGTGTCGTGAGAAGGGC
GAATTCGACCCAAGTTTGTACAAAAAAGCAGGCTGGATCCAGGTGCCACCATGGTGAGCGAGCTGATTAA
GGAGAACATGCACATGAAGCTGTACATGGAGGGCACCGTGAACAACCACCACTTCAAGTGCACATCCGAG
GGCGAAGGCAAGCCCTACGAGGGCACCCAGACCATGAGAATCAAGGCGGTCGAGGGCGGCCCTCTCCCCT
TCGCCTTCGACATCCTGGCTACCAGCTTCATGTACGGCAGCAAAACCTTCATCAACCACACCCAGGGCAT
CCCCGACTTCTTTAAGCAGTCCTTCCCCGAGGGCTTCACATGGGAGAGAGTCACCACATACGAAGATGGG
GGCGTGCTGACCGCTACCCAGGACACCAGCCTCCAGGACGGCTGCCTCATCTACAACGTCAAGATCAGAG
GGGTGAACTTCCCATCCAACGGCCCTGTGATGCAGAAGAAAACACTCGGCTGGGAGGCCTCCACCGAGAC
ACTGTACCCCGCTGACGGCGGCCTGGAAGGCAGAGCCGACATGGCCCTGAAGCTCGTGGGCGGGGGCCAC
CTGATCTGCAACCTTAAGACCACATACAGATCCAAGAAACCCGCTAAGAACCTCAAGATGCCCGGCGTCT
ACTATGTGGACAGGAGACTGGAAAGAATCAAGGAGGCCGACAAAGAGACATACGTCGAGCAGCACGAGGT
GGCTGTGGCCAGATACTGCGACCTCCCTAGCAAACTGGGGCACAAACTTAATTGAGAATTCTACCACCCA
GCTTTCTTGTACAAAGTGGTACGTCTCAAGACCAGAGGTCTCTGCTTCTACTTATGTACCCCTGGAGATT
CTGATAAGTACCCCTGGAGATTCTGATAAGTACCCCTGGAGATTCTGATAAGTACCCCTGGAGATTCTGA
TAACAACCAGAAGAGACCTGTGCTTCACTCCTCAGGTGCAGGCTGCCTATCAGAAGGTGGTGGCTGGTGT
GGCCAATGCCCTGGCTCACAAATACCACTGAGATCTTTTTCCCTCTGCCAAAAATTATGGGGACATCATG
AAGCCCCTTGAGCATCTGACTTCTGGCTAATAAAGGAAATTTATTTTCATTGCAATAGTGTGTTGGAATT
TTTTGTGTCTCTCACTCGGAAGGACATATGGGAGGGCAAATCATTTAAAACATCAGAATGAGTATTTGGT
TTAGAGTTTGGCAACATATGCCCATATGCTGGCTGCCATGAACAAAGGTTGGCTATAAAGAGGTCATCAG
TATATGAAACAGCCCCCTGCTGTCCATTCCTTATTCCATAGAAAAGCCTTGACTTGAGGTTAGATTTTTT
TTATATTTTGTTTTGTGTTATTTTTTTCTTTAACATCCCTAAAATTTTCCTTACATGTTTTACTAGCCAG
ATTTTTCCTCCTCTCCTGACTACTCCCAGTCATAGCTGTCCCTCTTCTCTTATGGAGATCCCGAGCGGTG
CGTTTTTATGCTTGTAGTATTGTATAATGTTTTTAAGATCCAAGCTTCTGACCTCTTCTCTTCCTCCCAC
AGGGCCTCGAGACAATTGCATCGATGGTACCAGTGAAAGTCTGCAATGAATTCGAGTTGGCGCGCCTGTC
ATTCTAAATCTCTCTTTCAGCCTAAAGCTTTTTCCCCGTATCCCCCCAGGTGTCTGCAGGCTCAAAGAGC
AGCGAGAAGCGTTCAGAGGAAAGCGATCCCGTGCCACCTTCCCCGTGCCCGGGCTGTCCCCGCACGCTGC
CGGCTCGGGGATGCGGGGGGAGCGCCGGACCGGAGCGGAGCCCCGGGCGGCTCGCTGCTGCCCCCTAGCG
GGGGAGGGACGTAATTACATCCCTGGGGGCTTTGGGAGGGGGCTGTCCCCGTGAGCTCCCAGGCGCGCCT
GTCATTCTAAATCTCTCTTTCAGCCTAAAGCTTTTTCCCCGTATCCCCCCAGGTGTCTGCAGGCTCAAAG
AGCAGCGAGAAGCGTTCAGAGGAAAGCGATCCCGTGCCACCTTCCCCGTGCCCGGGCTGTCCCCGCACGC
TGCCGGCTCGGGGATGCGGGGGGAGCGCCGGACCGGAGCGGAGCCCCGGGCGGCTCGCTGCTGCCCCCTA
GCGGGGGAGGGACGTAATTACATCCCTGGGGGCTTTGGGGGGGGGCTGTCCCCGTGAGCTCCCAGGCGCG
CCAACTCGGTACCGTATCGATGTCGACGTTAACGCTAGTGATATCAACTTTGTATAGAAAAGTTGGCTCC
GAATTCGCCCTTGACAGCAGAGATCCAGTTTGGTTAATTAATTGGCTCCGGTGCCCGTCAGTGGGCAGAG
CGCACATCGCCCACAGTCCCCGAGAAGTTGTGGGGAGGGGTCGGCAATTGAACCGGTGCCTAGAGAAGGT
GGCGCGGGGTAAACTGGGAAAGTGATGTCGTGTACTGGCTCCGCCTTTTTCCCGAGGGTGGGGGAGAACC
GTATATAAGTGCAGTAGTCGCCGTGAACGTTCTTTTTCGCAACGGGTTTGCCGCCAGAACACAGGTAAGT
GCCGTGTGTGGTTCCCGCGGGCCTGGCCTCTTTACGGGTTATGGCCCTTGCGTGCCTTGAATTACTTCCA
CCTGGCTGCAGTACGTGATTCTTGATCCCGAGCTTCGGGTTGGAAGTGGGTGGGAGAGTTCGAGGCCTTG
CGCTTAAGGAGCCCCTTCGCCTCGTGCTTGAGTTGAGGCCTGGCCTGGGCGCTGGGGCCGCCGCGTGCGA
ATCTGGTGGCACCTTCGCGCCTGTCTCGCTGCTTTCGATAAGTCTCTAGCCATTTAAAATTTTTGATGAC
CTGCTGCGACGCTTTTTTTCTGGCAAGATAGTCTTGTAAATGCGGGCCAAGATCTGCACACTGGTATTTC
GGTTTTTGGGGCCGCGGGCGGCGACGGGGCCCGTGCGTCCCAGCGCACATGTTCGGCGAGGCGGGGCCTG
CGAGCGCGGCCACCGAGAATCGGACGGGGGTAGTCTCAAGCTGGCCGGCCTGCTCTGGTGCCTGGCCTCG
CGCCGCCGTGTATCGCCCCGCCCTGGGCGGCAAGGCTGGCCCGGTCGGCACCAGTTGCGTGAGCGGAAAG
ATGGCCGCTTCCCGGCCCTGCTGCAGGGAGCTCAAAATGGAGGACGCGGCGCTCGGGAGAGCGGGCGGGT
GAGTCACCCACACAAAGGAAAAGGGCCTTTCCGTCCTCAGCCGTCGCTTCATGTGACTCCACGGAGTACC
GGGCGCCGTCCAGGCACCTCGATTAGTTCTCGAGCTTTTGGAGTACGTCGTCTTTAGGTTGGGGGGAGGG
GTTTTATGCGATGGAGTTTCCCCACACTGAGTGGGTGGAGACTGAAGTTAGGCCAGCTTGGCACTTGATG
TAATTCTCCTTGGAATTTGCCCTTTTTGAGTTTGGATCTTGGTTCATTCTCAAGCCTCAGACAGTGGTTC
AAAGTTTTTTTCTTCCATTTCAGGTGTCGTGAGAAGGGCGAATTCGACCCAAGTTTGTACAAAAAAGCAG
GCTCGCCACCATGGTGAGCAAGGGCGAGGAGCTGTTCACCGGGGTGGTGCCCATCCTGGTCGAGCTGGAC
GGCGACGTAAACGGCCACAAGTTCAGCGTGAGGGGCGAGGGCGAGGGCGATGCCACCAACGGCAAGCTGA
CCCTGAAGTTCATCTGCACCACCGGCAAGCTGCCCGTGCCCTGGCCCACCCTCGTGACCACCCTGAGCCA
CGGCGTGCAGTGCTTCGCCCGCTACCCCGACCACATGAAGCAGCACGACTTCTTCAAGTCCGCCATGCCC
GAAGGCTACGTCCAGGAGCGCACCATCTTCTTCAAGGACGACGGCACCTACAAGACCCGCGCCGAGGTGA
AGTTCGAGGGCGACACCCTAGTGAACCGCATCGAGCTGAAGGGCGTCGACTTCAAGGAGGACGGCAACAT
CCTGGGGCACAAGCTGGAGTACAACTTCAACAGCCACAACATCTATATCATGGCCGTCAAGCAGAAGAAC
GGCATCAAGGTGAACTTCAAGATCCGCCACAACGTGGAGGACGGCAGCGTGCAGCTCGCCGACCACTACC
AGCAGAACACCCCCATCGGCGACGGCCCCGTGCTGCTGCCCGACAGCCACTACCTGAGCACCCAGTCCGT
GCTGAGCAAAGACCCCAACGAGAAGCGCGATCACATGGTCCTGCTGGAGTTCCGCACCGCCGCCGGGATC
ACTCTCGGCATGGACGAGCTGTACAAGTAATACCACCCAGCTTTCTTGTACAAAGTGGTACGCGTGAATT
CACTCCTCAGGTGCAGGCTGCCTATCAGAAGGTGGTGGCTGGTGTGGCCAATGCCCTGGCTCACAAATAC
CACTGAGATCTTTTTCCCTCTGCCAAAAATTATGGGGACATCATGAAGCCCCTTGAGCATCTGACTTCTG
GCTAATAAAGGAAATTTATTTTCATTGCAATAGTGTGTTGGAATTTTTTGTGTCTCTCACTCGGAAGGAC
ATATGGGAGGGCAAATCATTTAAAACATCAGAATGAGTATTTGGTTTAGAGTTTGGCAACATATGCCCAT
ATGCTGGCTGCCATGAACAAAGGTTGGCTATAAAGAGGTCATCAGTATATGAAACAGCCCCCTGCTGTCC
ATTCCTTATTCCATAGAAAAGCCTTGACTTGAGGTTAGATTTTTTTTATATTTTGTTTTGTGTTATTTTT
TTCTTTAACATCCCTAAAATTTTCCTTACATGTTTTACTAGCCAGATTTTTCCTCCTCTCCTGACTACTC
CCAGTCATAGCTGTCCCTCTTCTCTTATGGAGATCCCTCGACCTGCAGCCCAAGCTTGGCGTAATCATGG
TCATAGCTGTTTCCTGTGTGAAATTGTTATCCGCTCACAATTCCACACAACATACGAGCCGGAAGCATAA
AGTGTAAAGCCTGGGGTGCCTAATGAGTGAGCTAACTCACATTAATTGCGTTGCGCTCACTGCCCGCTTT
CCAGTCGGGAAACCTGTCGTGCCAGCGGATCGACAGTACTAAGCTTGGTCTAATACCCAATCTCTCGTCT
TATCCAGATGTTTTATACGCCTCTGGCCCGTGTCTCAAAATCTCTGATGTTACATTGCACAAGATAAAAT
AATATCATCATGAACAATAAAACTGTCTGCTTACATAAACAGTAATACAAGGGGTGTTATGAGCCATATT
CAACGGGAAACGTCGAGGCCGCGATTAAATTCCAACATGGATGCTGATTTATATGGGTATAAATGGGCTC
GCGATAATGTCGGGCAATCAGGTGCGACAATCTATCGCTTGTATGGGAAGCCCGATGCGCCAGAGTTGTT
TCTGAAACATGGCAAAGGTAGCGTTGCCAATGATGTTACAGATGAGATGGTCAGACTAAACTGGCTGACG
GAATTTATGCCTCTTCCGACCATCAAGCATTTTATCCGTACTCCTGATGATGCATGGTTACTCACCACTG
CGATCCCCGGAAAAACAGCATTCCAGGTATTAGAAGAATATCCTGATTCAGGTGAAAATATTGTTGATGC
GCTGGCAGTGTTCCTGCGCCGGTTGCATTCGATTCCTGTTTGTAATTGTCCTTTTAACAGCGATCGCGTA
TTTCGTCTCGCTCAGGCGCAATCACGAATGAATAACGGTTTGGTTGATGCGAGTGATTTTGATGACGAGC
GTAATGGCTGGCCTGTTGAACAAGTCTGGAAAGAAATGCATAAACTTTTGCCATTCTCACCGGATTCAGT
CGTCACTCATGGTGATTTCTCACTTGATAACCTTATTTTTGACGAGGGGAAATTAATAGGTTGTATTGAT
GTTGGACGAGTCGGAATCGCAGACCGATACCAGGATCTTGCCATCCTATGGAACTGCCTCGGTGAGTTTT
CTCCTTCATTACAGAAACGGCTTTTTCAAAAATATGGTATTGATAATCCTGATATGAATAAATTGCAGTT
TCATTTGATGCTCGATGAGTTTTTCTAATCAGAATTGGTTAATTGGTTGTAACACTGGCAGAGCATTACG
CTGACTTGACGGGACGGCGCAAGCTCATGACCAAAATCCCTTAACGTGAGTTACGCGTCGTTCCACTGAG
CGTCAGAGGTATCACTAGTATTACAGAGGTAAGTTATAACAGTCGCCTAACCC
Features (pLannotate 1.2.2; 28 found; start..end, strand, type, name):
     87..675     -  rep_origin     ori: high-copy-number ColE1/pMB1/pBR322/pUC origin of replication
    846..1706    -  CDS            AmpR: β-lactamase; bla; confers resistance to ampicillin, carbenicillin, and related antibiotics
   1707..1778    -  promoter       AmpR promoter: bla
   1857..2456    +  CDS            PuroR: puromycin N-acetyltransferase; pac from Streptomyces alboniger; confers resistance to puromycin
   2461..2541    +  CDS            HBB (fragment): HBB_PONPY - Experimental evidence at transcript level: Swiss-Prot protein existence level 2. Involved in oxygen transport from the lung to the various peripheral tissues. From Pongo pygmaeus (Bornean orangutan).
   2612..2667    +  polyA_signal   β-globin poly(A) signal: rabbit β-globin polyadenylation signal (Gil and Proudfoot, 1987)
   3646..3666    +  protein_bind   attB4: mutant version of attB; core recombination site for the Gateway® BP reaction BP Clonase™
   3734..3945    +  promoter       EF-1α core promoter: core promoter for human elongation factor EF-1α
   3946..4884    +  intron         EF-1α intron A: intron upstream of the start codon of human EF-1α
   4911..4931    +  protein_bind   attB1: mutant version of attB; core recombination site for the Gateway® BP reaction BP Clonase™
   4951..5646    +  CDS            mKate2: mKate2 is a basic (constitutively fluorescent) red fluorescent protein published in 2009, derived from Entacmaea quadricolor. It is reported to be a rapidly-maturing monomer with moderate acid sensitivity.
   5666..5690    -  protein_bind   attB2: mutant version of attB; recombination site for the Gateway® BP reaction BP Clonase™
   5834..5908    +  CDS            HBB (fragment): HBB_PONPY - Experimental evidence at transcript level: Swiss-Prot protein existence level 2. Involved in oxygen transport from the lung to the various peripheral tissues. From Pongo pygmaeus (Bornean orangutan).
   5979..6034    +  polyA_signal   β-globin poly(A) signal: rabbit β-globin polyadenylation signal (Gil and Proudfoot, 1987)
   6418..6443    +  misc_feature   SA: splice acceptor site
   7115..7135    +  protein_bind   attB4: mutant version of attB; core recombination site for the Gateway® BP reaction BP Clonase™
   7203..7414    +  promoter       EF-1α core promoter: core promoter for human elongation factor EF-1α
   7415..8353    +  intron         EF-1α intron A: intron upstream of the start codon of human EF-1α
   8380..8400    +  protein_bind   attB1: mutant version of attB; core recombination site for the Gateway® BP reaction BP Clonase™
   8411..9127    +  CDS            EBFP2: EBFP2 is a basic (constitutively fluorescent) blue fluorescent protein published in 2007, derived from Aequorea victoria. It is reported to be a rapidly-maturing monomer with moderate acid sensitivity.
   9135..9159    -  protein_bind   attB2: mutant version of attB; recombination site for the Gateway® BP reaction BP Clonase™
   9163..9243    +  CDS            HBB (fragment): HBB_PONPY - Experimental evidence at transcript level: Swiss-Prot protein existence level 2. Involved in oxygen transport from the lung to the various peripheral tissues. From Pongo pygmaeus (Bornean orangutan).
   9314..9369    +  polyA_signal   β-globin poly(A) signal: rabbit β-globin polyadenylation signal (Gil and Proudfoot, 1987)
   9752..9774    -  protein_bind   lac operator (fragment): The lac repressor binds to the lac operator to inhibit transcription in E. coli. This inhibition can be relieved by adding lactose or isopropyl-β-D-thiogalactopyranoside (IPTG). lac repressor encoded by lacI
   9778..9808    -  promoter       lac promoter: promoter for the E. coli lac operon
   9823..9844    -  protein_bind   CAP binding site: CAP binding activates transcription in the presence of cAMP. E. coli catabolite activator protein
   9857..9896    -  CDS            lacI (fragment): lac repressor; lacI; The lac repressor binds to the lac operator to inhibit transcription in E. coli. This inhibition can be relieved by adding lactose or isopropyl-β-D-thiogalactopyranoside (IPTG).
  10069..10878   +  CDS            KanR: aminoglycoside phosphotransferase; aph(3')-Ia; confers resistance to kanamycin in bacteria or G418 (Geneticin®) in eukaryotes
