[The description below was written by a language model from this plasmid's Addgene catalogue record and pLannotate feature annotations shown in this document.]
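Description:
LSB-hsa-miR-361-5p is an 11 kb mammalian expression plasmid built on the Low Sensor Backbone (LSB), designed as a fluorescence-based sensor of microRNA activity for synthetic biology work. It replicates in E. coli from a high-copy ColE1/pUC-type origin and carries both an ampicillin (β-lactamase) and a kanamycin (aminoglycoside phosphotransferase) resistance gene, with dual selection listed in the record. A puromycin N-acetyltransferase coding sequence followed by a rabbit β-globin polyadenylation signal is also present for selection of mammalian cells. No dedicated mammalian promoter is annotated immediately upstream of it.

The payload consists of two parallel transcription units, each driven by the human EF-1α core promoter with its intron A and terminated by a β-globin poly(A) signal. Gateway attB4, attB1 and attB2 sites flank the promoter and coding modules, as remnants of modular assembly. One unit expresses the red fluorescent protein mKate2, and according to the catalogue entry its 3' UTR carries a target site for human miR-361-5p. This site is not separately annotated in the feature table but would lie in the unannotated stretch between the mKate2 cassette and its poly(A) region. The second unit expresses the blue protein EBFP2 without the target and serves as an internal reference. In transfected cells, miR-361-5p activity represses mKate2, so the mKate2-to-EBFP2 ratio reports miRNA activity independently of plasmid dose.

The depositor notes that the repeated poly(A) elements make the plasmid inherently unstable. They also report small insertions flanking the puromycin coding region in the physical plasmid relative to the deposited sequence, which are said not to impair puromycin selection.
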