Addgene plasmid #103473: LSB-hsa-miR-361-5p
Purpose: Used to sense miRNA activity using fluorescence based tools. hsa-miR-361-5p target in 3' UTR of of mKate. miRNA activity can be measured by the repression of mKate2 relative to EBFP2 fluorescent proteins . Plasmid is inherently unstable; please see Depositor Comments
Depositing lab: Ron Weiss. Depositing organization: Massachusetts Institute of Technology. Publication: A mixed antagonistic/synergistic miRNA repression model enables accurate predictions of multi-input miRNA sensor activity. Gam JJ, Babb J, Weiss R. Nat Commun. 2018 Jun 22;9(1):2430. doi: 10.1038/s41467-018-04575-0. PubMed 29934631.
Backbone
  Vector backbone: Low Sensor Backbone (LSB)
  Vector type: Mammalian Expression, Synthetic Biology
Growth in bacteria
  Bacterial resistance: Ampicillin and Kanamycin, 100 & 50 μg/mL
  Growth temperature: 30°C
  Growth strain: NEB Stable
  Copy number: High Copy
Gene/Insert
  Gene/Insert name: hsa-miR-361-5p target
  Species: H. sapiens (human)
  Entrez Gene: MIR361 (a.k.a. MIRN361, hsa-mir-361, mir-361)
  Promoter: EF-1a
  Cloning method: Gibson Cloning
Terms and licenses: Academic/Nonprofit Terms; Industry Terms: Not Available to Industry
Depositor comments: Please note that this plasmid is inherently unstable due to a repeating poly A element. We recommend performing a diagnostic digest on multiple colonies upon receipt. The depositors would like to note the presence of several discrepancies between the depositor sequence and physical plasmid sequence. In particular, the sequences upstream and downstream of the puromycin coding region have 10 bp insertions which do not affect the ability to perform puromycin selection. The sequences for those regions within the physical plasmids are as follows: Upstream of Puro: GAATTCGACCGCCTGTCTCAAGGTGCCACC; Downstream of Puro: GCTTTGAGACTACGCGTGAATTCACTCCTC.
How to cite: LSB-hsa-miR-361-5p was a gift from Ron Weiss (Addgene plasmid # 103473 ; http://n2t.net/addgene:103473 ; RRID:Addgene_103473)
