>Addgene plasmid #103473 | LSB-hsa-miR-361-5p | depositor partial sequence | sequence record 195996 | hsa-miR-361-5p target
GTACCCCTGGAGATTCTGATAA
