>Addgene plasmid #103473 | LSB-hsa-miR-361-5p | addgene partial sequence | sequence record 270892 | mKate2-F 5'-ACCCGCTAAGAACCTCAAGA-3'
TCAAGGAGGCCGACAAAGAGACATACGTCGAGCAGCACGAGGTGGCTGTGGCCAGATACTGCGACCTCCC
TAGCAAACTGGGGCACAAACTTAATTGAGAATTCTACCACCCAGCTTTCTTGTACAAAGTGGTACGTCTC
AAGACCAGAGGTCTCTGCTTCTACTTATGTACCCCTGGAGATTCTGATAAGTACCCCTGGAGATTCTGAT
AAGTACCCCTGGAGATTCTGATAAGTACCCCTGGAGATTCTGATAACAACCAGAAGAGACCTGTGCTTCA
CTCCTCAGGTGCAGGCTGCCTATCAGAAGGTGGTGGCTGGTGTGGCCAATGCCCTGGCTCACAAATACCA
CTGAGATCTTTTTCCCTCTGCCAAAAATTATGGGGACATCATGAAGCCCCTTGAGCATCTGACTTCTGGC
TAATAAAGGAAATTTATTTTC
